>Addgene plasmid #157554 | pD649-HAsp-FCRL5-COMP5AP-AviTag-9xHis | addgene full sequence | sequence record 401533 | Addgene NGS Result
GGCATTGATTATTGACTAGTTATTAATAGTAATCAATTACGGGGTCATTAGTTCATAGCCCATATATGGA
GTTCCGCGTTACATAACTTACGGTAAATGGCCCGCCTGGCTGACCGCCCAACGACCCCCGCCCATTGACG
TCAATAATGACGTATGTTCCCATAGTAACGCCAATAGGGACTTTCCATTGACGTCAATGGGTGGAGTATT
TACGGTAAACTGCCCACTTGGCAGTACATCAAGTGTATCATATGCCAAGTACGCCCCCTATTGACGTCAA
TGACGGTAAATGGCCCGCCTGGCATTATGCCCAGTACATGACCTTATGGGACTTTCCTACTTGGCAGTAC
ATCTACGTATTAGTCATCGCTATTACCATGGTGATGCGGTTTTGGCAGTACATCAATGGGCGTGGATAGC
GGTTTGACTCACGGGGATTTCCAAGTCTCCACCCCATTGACGTCAATGGGAGTTTGTTTTGGCACCAAAA
TCAACGGGACTTTCCAAAATGTCGTAACAACTCCGCCCCATTGACGCAAATGGGCGGTAGGCGTGTACGG
TGGGAGGTCTATATAAGCAGAGCTCGTTTAGTGAACCGTCAGATCGCCTGGAGACGCCATCCACGCTGTT
TTGACCTCCATAGAAGACACCGGGACCGATCCAGCCTCCGCGGCCGGGAACGGTGCATTGGAACGCGGAT
TCCCCGTGCCAAGAGTGACGTAAGTACCGCCTATAGAGTCTATAGGCCCACCCCCTTGGCTTCGTTAGAA
CGCGGCTACAATTAATACATAACCTTATGTATCATACACATACGATTTAGGTGACACTATAGAATAACAT
CCACTTTGCCTTTCTCTCCACAGGTGTCCACTCCCAGGTCCAACTGCACCTCGGTTCTATCGAAAACGCG
CCTGCTAGCGCCACCATGAAGACCATCATTGCCCTGAGCTACATCTTCTGCCTGGTGTTCGCTGCGGCCG
CC
[2508 nt withheld, positions 983-3490]
GGCGCGCCGGAAGATCAAGTTGATCCAAGATTGATTGATGGCAAGGGCGGATCTCTGGAGGTGCTGTTCC
AGGGACCAGGCGGAAGCGGCAATCCCGGCGGCGATCTGGCCCCCCAGATGCTGCGCGAGCTGCAGGAGAC
CAATGCCGCCCTGCAGGACGTGCGCGAGCTGCTGCGCCACCGCGTGAAGGAGATCACCTTCCTGAAGAAC
ACCGTGATGGAGTGCGACGCCTGCGGTATGCAGCCCTCTAGAGGCTCCGGCTCCATCATCCCAGTTGAGG
AGGAGAACCCGGACTTCTGGAACCGCGAGGCAGCCGAGGCCCTGGGTGCCGCCAAGAAGCTGCAGCCTGC
ACAGACAGCCGCCAAGAACCTCATCATCTTCCTGGGCGATGGGATGGGGGTGTCTACGGTGACAGCTGCC
AGGATCCTAAAAGGGCAGAAGAAGGACAAACTGGGGCCTGAGATACCCCTGGCCATGGACCGCTTCCCAT
ATGTGGCTCTGTCCAAGACATACAATGTAGACAAACATGTGCCAGACAGTGGAGCCACAGCCACGGCCTA
CCTGTGCGGGGTCAAGGGCAACTTCCAGACCATTGGCTTGAGTGCAGCCGCCCGCTTTAACCAGTGCAAC
ACGACACGCGGCAACGAGGTCATCTCCGTGATGAATCGGGCCAAGAAAGCAGGGAAGTCAGTGGGAGTGG
TAACCACCACACGAGTGCAGCACGCCTCGCCAGCCGGCACCTACGCCCACACGGTGAACCGCAACTGGTA
CTCGGACGCCGACGTGCCTGCCTCGGCCCGCCAGGAGGGGTGCCAGGACATCGCTACGCAGCTCATCTCC
AACATGGACATTGACGTGATCCTAGGTGGAGGCCGAAAGTACATGTTTCGCATGGGAACCCCAGACCCTG
AGTACCCAGATGACTACAGCCAAGGTGGGACCAGGCTGGACGGGAAGAATCTGGTGCAGGAATGGCTGGC
GAAGCGCCAGGGTGCCCGGTATGTGTGGAACCGCACTGAGCTCATGCAGGCTTCCCTGGACCCGTCTGTG
ACCCATCTCATGGGTCTCTTTGAGCCTGGAGACATGAAATACGAGATCCACCGAGACTCCACACTGGACC
CCTCCCTGATGGAGATGACAGAGGCTGCCCTGCGCCTGCTGAGCAGGAACCCCCGCGGCTTCTTCCTCTT
CGTGGAGGGTGGTCGCATCGACCATGGTCATCATGAAAGCAGGGCTTACCGGGCACTGACTGAGACGATC
ATGTTCGACGACGCCATTGAGAGGGCGGGCCAGCTCACCAGCGAGGAGGACACGCTGAGCCTCGTCACTG
CCGACCACTCCCACGTCTTCTCCTTCGGAGGCTACCCCCTGCGAGGGAGCTCCATCTTCGGGCTGGCCCC
TGGCAAGGCCCGGGACAGGAAGGCCTACACGGTCCTCCTATACGGAAACGGTCCAGGCTATGTGCTCAAG
GACGGCGCCCGGCCGGATGTTACCGAGAGCGAGAGCGGGAGCCCCGAGTATCGGCAGCAGTCAGCAGTGC
CCCTGGACGAAGAGACCCACGCAGGCGAGGACGTGGCGGTGTTCGCGCGCGGCCCGCAGGCGCACCTGGT
TCACGGCGTGCAGGAGCAGACCTTCATAGCGCACGTCATGGCCTTCGCCGCCTGCCTGGAGCCCTACACC
GCCTGCGACCTGGCGCCCCCCGCCGGCACCACCGACGCCGCGCACCCGGGTGGCGGAGGACTGAACGACA
TCTTCGAGGCTCAGAAAATCGAATGGCACGAACATCACCATCACCATCACCATCACCATTAAGGCCGGCC
TGTAGTCACTGGCACAACGCGTTACCCGGTAAGCCAATCGGGTATACACGGTCGTCATACTGCAGACAGG
GTTCTTCTACTTTGCAAGATAGTCTTGAGTAGTAAAATAAATAGATAGAGAAAATCAGCCTCGACTGTGC
CTTCTAGTTGCCAGCCATCTGTTGTTTGCCCCTCCCCCGTGCCTTCCTTGACCCTGGAAGGTGCCACTCC
CACTGTCCTTTCCTAATAAAATGAGGAAATTGCATCACAACACTCAACCCTATCTCGGTCTATTCTTTTG
ATTTATAAGGGATTTTGCCGATTTCGGCCTATTGGTTAAAAAATGAGCTGATTTAACAAAAATTTAACGC
GAATTAATTCTGTGGAATGTGTGTCAGTTAGGGTGTGGAAAGTCCCCAGGCTCCCCAGCAGGCAGAAGTA
TGCAAAGCATGCATCTCAATTAGTCAGCAACCAGGTGTGGAAAGTCCCCAGGCTCCCCAGCAGGCAGAAG
TATGCAAAGCATGCATCTCAATTAGTCAGCAACCATAGTCCCGCCCCTAACTCCGCCCATCCCGCCCCTA
ACTCCGCCCAGTTCCGCCCATTCTCCGCCCCATGGCTGACTAATTTTTTTTATTTATGCAGAGGCCGAGG
CCGCCTCTGCCTCTGAGCTATTCCAGAAGTAGTGAGGAGGCTTTTTTGGAGGCCTAGGCTTTTGCAAAAA
GCTCCCGGGAGCTTGTATATCCATTTTCGGATCTGATCAGCACGTGTTGACAATTAATCATCGGCATAGT
ATATCGGCATAGTATAATACGACAAGGTGAGGAACTAAACCATGACCGAGTACAAGCCCACGGTGCGCCT
CGCCACCCGCGACGACGTCCCCAGGGCCGTACGCACCCTCGCCGCCGCGTTCGCCGACTACCCCGCCACG
CGCCACACCGTCGATCCGGACCGCCACATCGAGCGGGTCACCGAGCTGCAAGAACTCTTCCTCACGCGCG
TCGGGCTCGACATCGGCAAGGTGTGGGTCGCGGACGACGGCGCCGCGGTGGCGGTCTGGACCACGCCGGA
GAGCGTCGAAGCGGGGGCGGTGTTCGCCGAGATCGGCCCGCGCATGGCCGAGTTGAGCGGTTCCCGGCTG
GCCGCGCAGCAACAGATGGAAGGCCTCCTGGCGCCGCACCGGCCCAAGGAGCCCGCGTGGTTCCTGGCCA
CCGTCGGCGTCTCGCCCGACCACCAGGGCAAGGGTCTGGGCAGCGCCGTCGTGCTCCCCGGAGTGGAGGC
GGCCGAGCGCGCCGGGGTGCCCGCCTTCCTGGAGACATCCGCGCCCCGCAACCTCCCCTTCTACGAGCGG
CTCGGCTTCACCGTCACCGCCGACGTCGAGGTGCCCGAAGGACCGCGCACCTGGTGCATGACCCGCAAGC
CCGGTGCCTGACACGTGCTACGAGATTTCGATTCCACCGCCGCCTTCTATGAAAGGTTGGGCTTCGGAAT
CGTTTTCCGGGACGCCGGCTGGATGATCCTCCAGCGCGGGGATCTCATGCTGGAGTTCTTCGCCCACCCC
AACTTGTTTATTGCAGCTTATAATGGTTACAAATAAAGCAATAGCATCACAAATTTCACAAATAAAGCAT
TTTTTTCACTGCATTCTAGTTGTGGTTTGTCCAAACTCATCAATGTATCTTATCATGTCTGTATACCGTC
GACCTCTAGCTAGAGCTTGGCGTAATCATGGTCATTACCAATGCTTAATCAGTGAGGCACCTATCTCAGC
GATCTGTCTATTTCGTTCATCCATAGTTGCCTGACTCCCCGTCGTGTAGATAACTACGATACGGGAGGGC
TTACCATCTGGCCCCAGCGCTGCGATGATACCGCGAGAACCACGCTCACCGGCTCCGGATTTATCAGCAA
TAAACCAGCCAGCCGGAAGGGCCGAGCGCAGAAGTGGTCCTGCAACTTTATCCGCCTCCATCCAGTCTAT
TAATTGTTGCCGGGAAGCTAGAGTAAGTAGTTCGCCAGTTAATAGTTTGCGCAACGTTGTTGCCATCGCT
ACAGGCATCGTGGTGTCACGCTCGTCGTTTGGTATGGCTTCATTCAGCTCCGGTTCCCAACGATCAAGGC
GAGTTACATGATCCCCCATGTTGTGCAAAAAAGCGGTTAGCTCCTTCGGTCCTCCGATCGTTGTCAGAAG
TAAGTTGGCCGCAGTGTTATCACTCATGGTTATGGCAGCACTGCATAATTCTCTTACTGTCATGCCATCC
GTAAGATGCTTTTCTGTGACTGGTGAGTACTCAACCAAGTCATTCTGAGAATAGTGTATGCGGCGACCGA
GTTGCTCTTGCCCGGCGTCAATACGGGATAATACCGCGCCACATAGCAGAACTTTAAAAGTGCTCATCAT
TGGAAAACGTTCTTCGGGGCGAAAACTCTCAAGGATCTTACCGCTGTTGAGATCCAGTTCGATGTAACCC
ACTCGTGCACCCAACTGATCTTCAGCATCTTTTACTTTCACCAGCGTTTCTGGGTGAGCAAAAACAGGAA
GGCAAAATGCCGCAAAAAAGGGAATAAGGGCGACACGGAAATGTTGAATACTCATATTCTTCCTTTTTCA
ATATTATTGAAGCATTTATCAGGGTTATTGTCTCATGAGCGGATACATATTTGAATGTATTTAGAAAAAT
AAACAAATAGGGGTCAGTGTTACAACCAATTAACCAATTCTGAACATTATCGCGAGCCCATTTATACCTG
AATATGGCTCATAACACCCCTTGCTCATGACCAAAATCCCTTAACGTGAGTTACGCGCGCGTCGTTCCAC
TGAGCGTCAGACCCCGTAGAAAAGATCAAAGGATCTTCTTGAGATCCTTTTTTTCTGCGCGTAATCTGCT
GCTTGCAAACAAAAAAACCACCGCTACCAGCGGTGGTTTGTTTGCCGGATCAAGAGCTACCAACTCTTTT
TCCGAAGGTAACTGGCTTCAGCAGAGCGCAGATACCAAATACTGTTCTTCTAGTGTAGCCGTAGTTAGCC
CACCACTTCAAGAACTCTGTAGCACCGCCTACATACCTCGCTCTGCTAATCCTGTTACCAGTGGCTGCTG
CCAGTGGCGATAAGTCGTGTCTTACCGGGTTGGACTCAAGACGATAGTTACCGGATAAGGCGCAGCGGTC
GGGCTGAACGGGGGGTTCGTGCACACAGCCCAGCTTGGAGCGAACGACCTACACCGAACTGAGATACCTA
CAGCGTGAGCTATGAGAAAGCGCCACGCTTCCCGAAGGGAGAAAGGCGGACAGGTATCCGGTAAGCGGCA
GGGTCGGAACAGGAGAGCGCACGAGGGAGCTTCCAGGGGGAAACGCCTGGTATCTTTATAGTCCTGTCGG
GTTTCGCCACCTCTGACTTGAGCGTCGATTTTTGTGATGCTCGTCAGGGGGGCGGAGCCTATGGAAAAAC
GCCAGCAACGCGGCCTTTTTACGGTTCCTGGCCTTTTGCTGGCCTTTTGCTCACATGTTCTTTCCTGCGT
TATCCCCTGATTCTGTGGATAACCGTATTACCGCCTTTGAGTGAGCTGATACCGCTCGCCGCAGCCGAAC
GACCGAGCGCAGCGAGTCAGTGAGCGAGGAAGCGGAAGGCGAGAGTAGGGAACTGCCAGGCATCAAACTA
AGCAGAAGGCCCCTGACGGATGGCCTTTTTGCGTTTCTACAAACTCTTTCTGTGTTGTAAAACGACGGCC
AGTCTTAAGCTCGGGCCCCCTGGGCGGTTCTGATAACGAGTAATCGTTAATCCGCAAATAACGTAAAAAC
CCGCTTCGGCGGGTTTTTTTATGGGGGGAGTTTAGGGAAAGAGCATTTGTCAGAATATTTAAGGGCGCCT
GTCACTTTGCTTGATATATGAGAATTATTTAACCTTATAAATGAGAAAAAAGCAACGCACTTTAAATAAG
ATACGTTGCTTTTTCGATTGATGAACACCTATAATTAAACTATTCATCTATTATTTATGATTTTTTGTAT
ATACAATATTTCTAGTTTGTTAAAGAGAATTAAGAAAATAAATCTCGAAAATAATAAAGGGAAAATCAGT
TTTTGATATCAAAATTATACATGTCAACGATAATACAAAATATAATACAAACTATAAGATGTTATCAGTA
TTTATTATCATTTAGAATAAATTTTGTGTCGCCCTTAATTGTGAGCGGATAACAATTACGAGCTTCATGC
ACAGTGGCGTTGACTCAATATTGGCCATTAGCCATATTATTCATTGGTTATATAGCATAAATCAATATTG
GCTATTGGCCATTGCATACGTTGTATCTATATCATAATATGTACATTTATATTGGCTCATGTCCAATATG
ACCGCCATGTT
Features (pLannotate 1.2.2; 24 found; start..end, strand, type, name):
     77..380     +  enhancer       CMV enhancer: human cytomegalovirus immediate early enhancer
    381..584     +  promoter       CMV promoter: human cytomegalovirus (CMV) immediate early promoter
    720..763     +  intron         CMV intron (fragment): modified intron A from human cytomegalovirus
    815..833     +  promoter       SP6 promoter: promoter for bacteriophage SP6 RNA polymerase
    837..874     +  CDS            IgH signal sequence (fragment): signal sequence from the mouse immunoglobulin heavy chain variable region
    944..3490    +  CDS            FCRL5 (fragment) (sequence partly withheld): FCRL5_HUMAN - Also known as FCRH5, IRTA2. Experimental evidence at protein level: Swiss-Prot protein existence level 1. May be involved in B-cell development and differentiation in peripheral lymphoid organs and may be useful markers of B-cell stages. May have an immunoregulatory role in marginal zone B-cells. From Homo sapiens (Human).
   3587..3766    +  CDS            Comp (fragment): COMP_RAT - Experimental evidence at protein level: Swiss-Prot protein existence level 1. May play a role in the structural integrity of cartilage via its interaction with other extracellular matrix proteins such as the collagens and fibronectin. Can mediate the interaction of chondrocytes with the cartilage extracellular matrix through interaction with cell surface integrin receptors. Could play a role in the pathogenesis of osteoarthritis. Potent suppressor of apoptosis in both primary chondrocytes and transformed cells. Suppresses apoptosis by blocking the activation of caspase-3 and by indu
   3754..5206    +  CDS            SEAP (fragment): secreted alkaline phosphatase from human placenta The natural enzyme has a C-terminal transmembrane sequence that is replaced by a GPI anchor.
   5231..5272    +  CDS            AviTag™ (fragment): peptide tag that allows for enzymatic biotinylation
   5276..5299    +  CDS            8xHis: 8xHis affinity tag
   5445..5556    +  polyA_signal   bGH poly(A) signal: bovine growth hormone polyadenylation signal
   5557..5665    +  rep_origin     f1 ori (fragment): f1 bacteriophage origin of replication; arrow indicates direction of (+) strand synthesis
   5679..6008    +  promoter       SV40 promoter: SV40 enhancer and early promoter
   6056..6103    +  promoter       EM7 promoter: synthetic bacterial promoter&nbsp
   6122..6721    +  CDS            PuroR (fragment): puromycin N-acetyltransferase; pac from Streptomyces; confers resistance to puromycin
   6731..6856    +  CDS            ble (fragment): BLE_KLEPN - Experimental evidence at protein level: Swiss-Prot protein existence level 1. Binding protein with a strong affinity to the bleomycin family of antibiotics. Binds to CL990; an antimitotic-antibiotic compound. From Klebsiella pneumoniae.
   6851..6972    +  polyA_signal   SV40 poly(A) signal: SV40 polyadenylation signal
   7025..7885    -  CDS            AmpR: β-lactamase; bla; confers resistance to ampicillin, carbenicillin, and related antibiotics
   7888..7984    -  promoter       AmpR promoter (fragment): bla
   8014..8038    -  CDS            KanR (fragment): aminoglycoside phosphotransferase; aph(3')-Ia; confers resistance to kanamycin
   8149..8737    +  rep_origin     ori: high-copy-number ColE1/pMB1/pBR322/pUC origin of replication
   8962..8979    +  terminator     rrnB T2 terminator (fragment): transcription terminator T2 from the E. coli rrnB gene
   9004..9023    -  CDS            lacZα (fragment): LacZα fragment of β-galactosidase; lacZ fragment
   9479..9495    +  protein_bind   lac operator: The lac repressor binds to the lac operator to inhibit transcription in E. coli. This inhibition can be relieved by adding lactose or isopropyl-β-D-thiogalactopyranoside (IPTG). lac repressor encoded by lacI
