[The description below was written by a language model from this plasmid's Addgene catalogue record and pLannotate feature annotations shown in this document.]
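Description:
pD649-HAsp-FCRL5-COMP5AP-AviTag-9xHis is a mammalian expression plasmid built on the pD649 backbone for producing a secreted, multimerised form of the extracellular domain of human FCRL5 (also known as CD307, FCRH5 or IRTA2), an immunoglobulin-superfamily receptor of B cells. In E. coli it is maintained at high copy through a ColE1/pUC-type origin and selected with ampicillin via the β-lactamase gene. The annotation also picks up short remnants of f1 ori, KanR, lacZα and a lac operator, which appear to be backbone leftovers. An SV40 early promoter/EM7 promoter cassette drives a puromycin N-acetyltransferase gene followed by an SV40 poly(A) signal, which would permit puromycin selection in mammalian cells.

The expression unit uses the CMV immediate-early enhancer and promoter with a fragment of CMV intron A. A downstream SP6 promoter could allow in vitro transcription. The open reading frame begins with a signal peptide, named HAsp in the construct but matched by the annotation software to a mouse IgH signal sequence fragment. It continues with the FCRL5 ectodomain, cloned between NotI and AscI sites. Fused in frame at the C terminus are a segment of rat cartilage oligomeric matrix protein (COMP), whose coiled-coil domain assembles into pentamers, and human placental alkaline phosphatase, which serves as an enzymatic reporter. An AviTag for site-specific enzymatic biotinylation and a polyhistidine tag for affinity purification follow (9xHis by name, with 8xHis detected), and the unit ends with a bGH poly(A) signal.

The high-avidity, enzyme-labelled protein is secreted into the medium. The plasmid belongs to a collection used to map the human IgSF cell-surface interactome. The depositor notes that some plasmids in the collection may carry an IS4-like transposase insertion upstream of the CMV promoter; no such element is annotated here.
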