Addgene plasmid #157554: pD649-HAsp-FCRL5-COMP5AP-AviTag-9xHis
Purpose: Mammalian expression of cell-surface protein extracellular domain fused to COMP5AP-AviTag-9xHis. Protein is secreted from cells.
Depositing lab: Chris Garcia. Depositing organization: Stanford University. Publication: A Human IgSF Cell-Surface Interactome Reveals a Complex Network of Protein-Protein Interactions. Wojtowicz WM, Vielmetter J, Fernandes RA, Siepe DH, Eastman CL, Chisholm GB, Cox S, Klock H, Anderson PW, Rue SM, Miller JJ, Glaser SM, Bragstad ML, Vance J, Lam AW, Lesley SA, Zinn K, Garcia KC. Cell. 2020 Aug 20;182(4):1027-1043.e17. doi: 10.1016/j.cell.2020.07.025. PubMed 32822567.
Backbone
  Vector backbone: pD649
  Backbone size w/o insert (bp): 7153
  Vector type: Mammalian Expression
Growth in bacteria
  Bacterial resistance: Ampicillin, 100 μg/mL
  Growth temperature: 37°C
  Growth strain: DH5alpha
  Copy number: High Copy
Gene/Insert
  Gene/Insert name: FCRL5
  Species: H. sapiens (human)
  Insert size (bp): 2508
  Entrez Gene: FCRL5 (a.k.a. BXMAS1, CD307, CD307e, FCRH5, IRTA2, PRO820)
  Promoter: CMV/SP6
  Tag / fusion protein: COMP5AP-AviTag-9xHis (C terminal on backbone)
  Cloning method: Restriction Enzyme; 5′ cloning site GCGGCCGC (not destroyed); 3′ cloning site GGCGCGCC (not destroyed)
  Sequencing primers: 5′ ATTTAGGTGACACTATAG; 3′ CGTCGCACTCCATCACGGTG
Resource information
  A portion of this plasmid was derived from a plasmid made by: synthesis by ThermoFisher
Terms and licenses: Academic/Nonprofit Terms; Industry Terms: Not Available to Industry
Depositor comments: Some plasmids in this collection may have an IS4-like element ISVsa5 family transposase upstream of the CMV promoter.
How to cite: pD649-HAsp-FCRL5-COMP5AP-AviTag-9xHis was a gift from Chris Garcia (Addgene plasmid # 157554 ; http://n2t.net/addgene:157554 ; RRID:Addgene_157554)
