>Addgene plasmid #157554 | pD649-HAsp-FCRL5-COMP5AP-AviTag-9xHis | depositor partial sequence | sequence record 304218 | insert (extracellular domain)
[2508 nt withheld, positions 1-2508]
